Addgene plasmid #91647: pPN276
Purpose: Express sgRNA targeting human PLCH2
Depositing lab: Lindy Barrett. Depositing organization: Broad Institute. Publication: A Scaled Framework for CRISPR Editing of Human Pluripotent Stem Cells to Study Psychiatric Disease. Hazelbaker DZ, Beccard A, Bara AM, Dabkowski N, Messana A, Mazzucato P, Lam D, Manning D, Eggan K, Barrett LE. Stem Cell Reports. 2017 Oct 10;9(4):1315-1327. doi: 10.1016/j.stemcr.2017.09.006. PubMed 29020615.
Backbone
  Vector backbone: pUC19-U6 promoter
  Vector type: CRISPR
Growth in bacteria
  Bacterial resistance: Ampicillin, 100 μg/mL
  Growth temperature: 37°C
  Growth strain: DH5alpha
  Copy number: High Copy
Gene/Insert
  Gene/Insert name: PLCH2 (alt name: NM_014638.3)
  gRNA/shRNA sequence: CCAGGTAGTAGAAGCGGACC
  Species: H. sapiens (human)
  Insert size (bp): 21
  Entrez Gene: PLCH2 (a.k.a. PLC-L4, PLC-eta2, PLCL4, PLCeta2)
  Promoter: U6
  Cloning method: Restriction Enzyme; 5′ cloning site BbsI (destroyed during cloning); 3′ cloning site BbsI (destroyed during cloning)
  Sequencing primers: 5′ M13F (-21)
Terms and licenses: Academic/Nonprofit Terms; Industry Terms: Not Available to Industry
How to cite: pPN276 was a gift from Lindy Barrett (Addgene plasmid # 91647 ; http://n2t.net/addgene:91647 ; RRID:Addgene_91647)
