[The description below was written by a language model from this plasmid's Addgene catalogue record and pLannotate feature annotations shown in this document.]
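Description:
pPN276 is a small (about 3.0 kb) CRISPR guide RNA expression plasmid built on a pUC19 backbone carrying a human U6 promoter. It is propagated in E. coli as a high-copy plasmid through the ColE1/pUC-type origin of replication and is selected with ampicillin via the β-lactamase (AmpR) gene and its native promoter. The rest of the backbone consists of pUC19 remnants with no role in guide expression: the lac promoter, operator and CAP binding site, a partial lacZα fragment and part of the multiple cloning site, along with short fragments annotated as lacI, rop and bom. The plasmid has no mammalian selection marker or reporter and does not encode Cas9.

The payload is a single guide RNA cassette targeting human PLCH2, the gene for phospholipase C eta 2. The RNA polymerase III U6 promoter drives transcription of a roughly 20-nucleotide spacer, which lies in the short gap between the promoter and the annotated Streptococcus pyogenes Cas9 gRNA scaffold. Together, spacer and scaffold yield a complete sgRNA. The spacer was inserted between two BbsI sites, both of which were destroyed during cloning, as is usual for type IIS oligo cloning of guides.

Because the nuclease is absent, the plasmid must be delivered to human cells together with a separate source of S. pyogenes Cas9 to direct cleavage at the PLCH2 locus. The associated publication describes a scaled workflow for CRISPR editing of human pluripotent stem cells to study genes linked to psychiatric disease, and this construct appears to be one of the guide plasmids from that work.
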