Features (pLannotate 1.2.2; 13 found; start..end, strand, type, name):
      1..241     +  promoter       U6 promoter: RNA polymerase III promoter for human U6 snRNA
    271..346     +  misc_RNA       gRNA scaffold: guide RNA scaffold for the Streptococcus pyogenes CRISPR/Cas9 system
    395..411     -  protein_bind   lac operator: The lac repressor binds to the lac operator to inhibit transcription in E. coli. This inhibition can be relieved by adding lactose or isopropyl-β-D-thiogalactopyranoside (IPTG). lac repressor encoded by lacI
    419..449     -  promoter       lac promoter: promoter for the E. coli lac operon
    464..485     -  protein_bind   CAP binding site: CAP binding activates transcription in the presence of cAMP. E. coli catabolite activator protein
    498..590     -  CDS            lacI (fragment): lac repressor; lacI; The lac repressor binds to the lac operator to inhibit transcription in E. coli. This inhibition can be relieved by adding lactose or isopropyl-β-D-thiogalactopyranoside (IPTG).
    773..1361    -  rep_origin     ori: high-copy-number ColE1/pMB1/pBR322/pUC origin of replication
   1532..2392    -  CDS            AmpR: β-lactamase; bla; confers resistance to ampicillin, carbenicillin, and related antibiotics
   2393..2497    -  promoter       AmpR promoter: bla
   2592..2627    +  CDS            rop (fragment): Rop protein, which maintains plasmids at low copy number; rop
   2729..2828    +  misc_feature   bom (fragment): basis of mobility region from pBR322
   2834..2991    -  CDS            lacZα (fragment): LacZα fragment of β-galactosidase; lacZ fragment
   2988..3014    +  misc_feature   MCS (fragment): pUC18/19 multiple cloning site
>Addgene plasmid #91647 | pPN276 | addgene full sequence | sequence record 180459 | Addgene NGS Result
GAGGGCCTATTTCCCATGATTCCTTCATATTTGCATATACGATACAAGGCTGTTAGAGAGATAATTGGAA
TTAATTTGACTGTAAACACAAAGATATTAGTACAAAATACGTGACGTAGAAAGTAATAATTTCTTGGGTA
GTTTGCAGTTTTAAAATTATGTTTTAAAATGGACTATCATATGCTTACCGTAACTTGAAAGTATTTCGAT
TTCTTGGCTTTATATATCTTGTGGAAAGGACGAAACACCGCCAGGTAGTAGAAGCGGACCGTTTTAGAGC
TAGAAATAGCAAGTTAAAATAAGGCTAGTCCGTTATCAACTTGAAAAAGTGGCACCGAGTCGGTGCTTTT
TTAAGCTTGGCGTAATCATGGTCATAGCTGTTTCCTGTGTGAAATTGTTATCCGCTCACAATTCCACACA
ACATACGAGCCGGAAGCATAAAGTGTAAAGCCTGGGGTGCCTAATGAGTGAGCTAACTCACATTAATTGC
GTTGCGCTCACTGCCCGCTTTCCAGTCGGGAAACCTGTCGTGCCAGCTGCATTAATGAATCGGCCAACGC
GCGGGGAGAGGCGGTTTGCGTATTGGGCGCTCTTCCGCTTCCTCGCTCACTGACTCGCTGCGCTCGGTCG
TTCGGCTGCGGCGAGCGGTATCAGCTCACTCAAAGGCGGTAATACGGTTATCCACAGAATCAGGGGATAA
CGCAGGAAAGAACATGTGAGCAAAAGGCCAGCAAAAGGCCAGGAACCGTAAAAAGGCCGCGTTGCTGGCG
TTTTTCCATAGGCTCCGCCCCCCTGACGAGCATCACAAAAATCGACGCTCAAGTCAGAGGTGGCGAAACC
CGACAGGACTATAAAGATACCAGGCGTTTCCCCCTGGAAGCTCCCTCGTGCGCTCTCCTGTTCCGACCCT
GCCGCTTACCGGATACCTGTCCGCCTTTCTCCCTTCGGGAAGCGTGGCGCTTTCTCATAGCTCACGCTGT
AGGTATCTCAGTTCGGTGTAGGTCGTTCGCTCCAAGCTGGGCTGTGTGCACGAACCCCCCGTTCAGCCCG
ACCGCTGCGCCTTATCCGGTAACTATCGTCTTGAGTCCAACCCGGTAAGACACGACTTATCGCCACTGGC
AGCAGCCACTGGTAACAGGATTAGCAGAGCGAGGTATGTAGGCGGTGCTACAGAGTTCTTGAAGTGGTGG
CCTAACTACGGCTACACTAGAAGAACAGTATTTGGTATCTGCGCTCTGCTGAAGCCAGTTACCTTCGGAA
AAAGAGTTGGTAGCTCTTGATCCGGCAAACAAACCACCGCTGGTAGCGGTGGTTTTTTTGTTTGCAAGCA
GCAGATTACGCGCAGAAAAAAAGGATCTCAAGAAGATCCTTTGATCTTTTCTACGGGGTCTGACGCTCAG
TGGAACGAAAACTCACGTTAAGGGATTTTGGTCATGAGATTATCAAAAAGGATCTTCACCTAGATCCTTT
TAAATTAAAAATGAAGTTTTAAATCAATCTAAAGTATATATGAGTAAACTTGGTCTGACAGTTACCAATG
CTTAATCAGTGAGGCACCTATCTCAGCGATCTGTCTATTTCGTTCATCCATAGTTGCCTGACTCCCCGTC
GTGTAGATAACTACGATACGGGAGGGCTTACCATCTGGCCCCAGTGCTGCAATGATACCGCGAGACCCAC
GCTCACCGGCTCCAGATTTATCAGCAATAAACCAGCCAGCCGGAAGGGCCGAGCGCAGAAGTGGTCCTGC
AACTTTATCCGCCTCCATCCAGTCTATTAATTGTTGCCGGGAAGCTAGAGTAAGTAGTTCGCCAGTTAAT
AGTTTGCGCAACGTTGTTGCCATTGCTACAGGCATCGTGGTGTCACGCTCGTCGTTTGGTATGGCTTCAT
TCAGCTCCGGTTCCCAACGATCAAGGCGAGTTACATGATCCCCCATGTTGTGCAAAAAAGCGGTTAGCTC
CTTCGGTCCTCCGATCGTTGTCAGAAGTAAGTTGGCCGCAGTGTTATCACTCATGGTTATGGCAGCACTG
CATAATTCTCTTACTGTCATGCCATCCGTAAGATGCTTTTCTGTGACTGGTGAGTACTCAACCAAGTCAT
TCTGAGAATAGTGTATGCGGCGACCGAGTTGCTCTTGCCCGGCGTCAATACGGGATAATACCGCGCCACA
TAGCAGAACTTTAAAAGTGCTCATCATTGGAAAACGTTCTTCGGGGCGAAAACTCTCAAGGATCTTACCG
CTGTTGAGATCCAGTTCGATGTAACCCACTCGTGCACCCAACTGATCTTCAGCATCTTTTACTTTCACCA
GCGTTTCTGGGTGAGCAAAAACAGGAAGGCAAAATGCCGCAAAAAAGGGAATAAGGGCGACACGGAAATG
TTGAATACTCATACTCTTCCTTTTTCAATATTATTGAAGCATTTATCAGGGTTATTGTCTCATGAGCGGA
TACATATTTGAATGTATTTAGAAAAATAAACAAATAGGGGTTCCGCGCACATTTCCCCGAAAAGTGCCAC
CTGACGTCTAAGAAACCATTATTATCATGACATTAACCTATAAAAATAGGCGTATCACGAGGCCCTTTCG
TCTCGCGCGTTTCGGTGATGACGGTGAAAACCTCTGACACATGCAGCTCCCGGAGACGGTCACAGCTTGT
CTGTAAGCGGATGCCGGGAGCAGACAAGCCCGTCAGGGCGCGTCAGCGGGTGTTGGCGGGTGTCGGGGCT
GGCTTAACTATGCGGCATCAGAGCAGATTGTACTGAGAGTGCACCATATGCGGTGTGAAATACCGCACAG
ATGCGTAAGGAGAAAATACCGCATCAGGCGCCATTCGCCATTCAGGCTGCGCAACTGTTGGGAAGGGCGA
TCGGTGCGGGCCTCTTCGCTATTACGCCAGCTGGCGAAAGGGGGATGTGCTGCAAGGCGATTAAGTTGGG
TAACGCCAGGGTTTTCCCAGTCACGACGTTGTAAAACGACGGCCAGTGAATTCGAGCTCGGTACCCGGGG
ATCCGTTAATTAA
